>Addgene plasmid #188435 | pENTR-ZmIAA12 | addgene full sequence | sequence record 370225 | Addgene NGS Result
CTTTCCTGCGTTATCCCCTGATTCTGTGGATAACCGTATTACCGCCTTTGAGTGAGCTGATACCGCTCGC
CGCAGCCGAACGACCGAGCGCAGCGAGTCAGTGAGCGAGGAAGCGGAAGAGCGCCCAATACGCAAACCGC
CTCTCCCCGCGCGTTGGCCGATTCATTAATGCAGCTGGCACGACAGGTTTCCCGACTGGAAAGCGGGCAG
TGAGCGCAACGCAATTAATACGCGTACCGCTAGCCAGGAAGAGTTTGTAGAAACGCAAAAAGGCCATCCG
TCAGGATGGCCTTCTGCTTAGTTTGATGCCTGGCAGTTTATGGCGGGCGTCCTGCCCGCCACCCTCCGGG
CCGTTGCTTCACAACGTTCAAATCCGCTCCCGGCGGATTTGTCCTACTCAGGAGAGCGTTCACCGACAAA
CAACAGATAAAACGAAAGGCCCAGTCTTCCGACTGAGCCTTTCGTTTTATTTGATGCCTGGCAGTTCCCT
ACTCTCGCGTTAACGCTAGCATGGATGTTTTCCCAGTCACGACGTTGTAAAACGACGGCCAGTCTTAAGC
TCGGGCCCCAAATAATGATTTTATTTTGACTGATAGTGACCTGTTCGTTGCAACAAATTGATGAGCAATG
CTTTTTTATAATGCCAACTTTGTACAAAAAAGCAGGCTTCAAAATGAGAGGAGGAGGAGCGGGGCCCACT
GCGGCGTTCATGTCCGACGAGCCGCCTCCAGCCGACGCGGAAGAGGTGGAGGAGAACTCCGGCGCCGAGG
AGGAGGACGAGGAGACGGTGGTGGAGCAGGACGACGACGAGCTGGAGCTGGGGCTCTGCCTCGGCTCCAA
GCAACAGCAGCAGCAGCATCCGCCGCCGTGCCGGATCCTCACGGCCCGGGACCTGCAGCCGAGGTCCCTG
TCACCGGATTCCTCCGTGTCCTCTTCCTCCCCCGCGGCAGGTGCAGGTACCGCGGCGCCAAGCAAGAGGG
CCAAGGCGGATGCGGCGCCCAACTCGCCAGGGACGGTCGCGTCTGGCCACCCACAGAGCTTTGGAGTGGT
GGGATGGCCACCCATAAGAACTTTCAGGATGAACAGCCTATTTAACCAGGCCAAAGAGAATGCATCGGAG
GCTGGCGCCAAGAAGCCCATCGTCGAACCTGACATGCAGGAAGACAAGGAGGAGAGCAAGAAAGGCCGGA
CCGTCGGTTGGGTGAAGGTGAACATGGAAGGAGATATCATTGGAAGGAAGGTCGATCTCAATGCCCATCG
CTCTTACAAGACCCTTGCCTCAGCACTTGAGCTCATGTTCATGAAGCCGTCCATTGGTCTTTGCACTTCT
AGCAGTTCAAAGACTCTAAAGCTATTAGACAGCTCATCGGAGTATCAGCTCACCTATGAGGACAGGGACG
GGGACTGGATGCTTGTTGGAGATGTTCCCTGGGAGATGTTTGTAGGTTCAGTGAAGAGGCTCAAGATCAT
GAGAACCTCAGACGCCAAAGGTCTCGGTCCACGATTCCAAGGGTCTCACAGACCCACAGCAGCTTGCACG
AGAGGCAGGACGTGACACCCAGCTTTCTTGTACAAAGTTGGCATTATAAGAAAGCATTGCTTATCAATTT
GTTGCAACGAACAGGTCACTATCAGTCAAAATAAAATCATTATTTGCCATCCAGCTGATATCCCCTATAG
TGAGTCGTATTACATGGTCATAGCTGTTTCCTGGCAGCTCTGGCCCGTGTCTCAAAATCTCTGATGTTAC
ATTGCACAAGATAAAAATATATCATCATGAACAATAAAACTGTCTGCTTACATAAACAGTAATACAAGGG
GTGTTATGAGCCATATTCAACGGGAAACGTCGAGGCCGCGATTAAATTCCAACATGGATGCTGATTTATA
TGGGTATAAATGGGCTCGCGATAATGTCGGGCAATCAGGTGCGACAATCTATCGCTTGTATGGGAAGCCC
GATGCGCCAGAGTTGTTTCTGAAACATGGCAAAGGTAGCGTTGCCAATGATGTTACAGATGAGATGGTCA
GACTAAACTGGCTGACGGAATTTATGCCTCTTCCGACCATCAAGCATTTTATCCGTACTCCTGATGATGC
ATGGTTACTCACCACTGCGATCCCCGGAAAAACAGCATTCCAGGTATTAGAAGAATATCCTGATTCAGGT
GAAAATATTGTTGATGCGCTGGCAGTGTTCCTGCGCCGGTTGCATTCGATTCCTGTTTGTAATTGTCCTT
TTAACAGCGATCGCGTATTTCGTCTCGCTCAGGCGCAATCACGAATGAATAACGGTTTGGTTGATGCGAG
TGATTTTGATGACGAGCGTAATGGCTGGCCTGTTGAACAAGTCTGGAAAGAAATGCATAAACTTTTGCCA
TTCTCACCGGATTCAGTCGTCACTCATGGTGATTTCTCACTTGATAACCTTATTTTTGACGAGGGGAAAT
TAATAGGTTGTATTGATGTTGGACGAGTCGGAATCGCAGACCGATACCAGGATCTTGCCATCCTATGGAA
CTGCCTCGGTGAGTTTTCTCCTTCATTACAGAAACGGCTTTTTCAAAAATATGGTATTGATAATCCTGAT
ATGAATAAATTGCAGTTTCATTTGATGCTCGATGAGTTTTTCTAATCAGAATTGGTTAATTGGTTGTAAC
ACTGGCAGAGCATTACGCTGACTTGACGGGACGGCGCAAGCTCATGACCAAAATCCCTTAACGTGAGTTA
CGCGTCGTTCCACTGAGCGTCAGACCCCGTAGAAAAGATCAAAGGATCTTCTTGAGATCCTTTTTTTCTG
CGCGTAATCTGCTGCTTGCAAACAAAAAAACCACCGCTACCAGCGGTGGTTTGTTTGCCGGATCAAGAGC
TACCAACTCTTTTTCCGAAGGTAACTGGCTTCAGCAGAGCGCAGATACCAAATACTGTTCTTCTAGTGTA
GCCGTAGTTAGGCCACCACTTCAAGAACTCTGTAGCACCGCCTACATACCTCGCTCTGCTAATCCTGTTA
CCAGTGGCTGCTGCCAGTGGCGATAAGTCGTGTCTTACCGGGTTGGACTCAAGACGATAGTTACCGGATA
AGGCGCAGCGGTCGGGCTGAACGGGGGGTTCGTGCACACAGCCCAGCTTGGAGCGAACGACCTACACCGA
ACTGAGATACCTACAGCGTGAGCTATGAGAAAGCGCCACGCTTCCCGAAGGGAGAAAGGCGGACAGGTAT
CCGGTAAGCGGCAGGGTCGGAACAGGAGAGCGCACGAGGGAGCTTCCAGGGGGAAACGCCTGGTATCTTT
ATAGTCCTGTCGGGTTTCGCCACCTCTGACTTGAGCGTCGATTTTTGTGATGCTCGTCAGGGGGGCGGAG
CCTATGGAAAAACGCCAGCAACGCGGCCTTTTTACGGTTCCTGGCCTTTTGCTGGCCTTTTGCTCACATG
TT
Features (pLannotate 1.2.2; 11 found; start..end, strand, type, name):
    121..213     +  CDS            lacI (fragment): lac repressor; lacI; The lac repressor binds to the lac operator to inhibit transcription in E. coli. This inhibition can be relieved by adding lactose or isopropyl-β-D-thiogalactopyranoside (IPTG).
    268..295     -  terminator     rrnB T2 terminator: transcription terminator T2 from the E. coli rrnB gene
    427..470     +  terminator     rrnB T1 terminator: Escherichia coli rrnB; transcription terminator T1 from the E. coli rrnB gene
    517..553     -  CDS            lacZα (fragment): LacZα fragment of β-galactosidase; lacZ fragment
    569..668     +  protein_bind   attL1: mutant version of attL; recombination site for the Gateway® LR reaction LR Clonase™
    845..861     -  CDS            Thy1.1 (fragment): mouse GPI-anchored cell surface glycoprotein of the immunoglobulin superfamily This allele of Thy1 is also known as CD90.1.
    872..1510    +  CDS            IAA13 (fragment): IAA13_ARATH - Experimental evidence at protein level: Swiss-Prot protein existence level 1. Aux/IAA proteins are short-lived transcriptional factors that function as repressors of early auxin response genes at low auxin concentrations. Repression is thought to result from the interaction with auxin response factors (ARFs), proteins that bind to the auxin- responsive promoter element (AuxRE). Formation of heterodimers with ARF proteins may alter their ability to modulate early auxin response genes expression. From Arabidopsis thaliana (Mouse-ear cress).
   1557..1656    -  protein_bind   attL2: mutant version of attL; recombination site for the Gateway® LR reaction LR Clonase™
   1674..1692    -  promoter       T7 promoter: promoter for bacteriophage T7 RNA polymerase
   1826..2635    +  CDS            KanR: aminoglycoside phosphotransferase; aph(3')-Ia; confers resistance to kanamycin in bacteria or G418 (Geneticin®) in eukaryotes
   2782..3370    +  rep_origin     ori: high-copy-number ColE1/pMB1/pBR322/pUC origin of replication
