[The description below was written by a language model from this plasmid's Addgene catalogue record and pLannotate feature annotations shown in this document.]
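Description:
pENTR-ZmIAA12 is a Gateway entry clone of about 3.4 kb built on the pENTR backbone and carrying the coding sequence for IAA12, an Aux/IAA nuclear auxin signaling repressor from maize (Zea mays). It is a bacterial cloning vector rather than an expression construct. It replicates in E. coli from a high-copy ColE1/pUC-type origin and is selected with kanamycin through an aminoglycoside phosphotransferase (KanR) gene.

The insert lies between attL1 and attL2, the recombination sites used in the Gateway LR reaction, so the open reading frame can be moved in a defined orientation into any attR-containing destination vector. No promoter is positioned to drive the insert in this plasmid. The rrnB T1 and T2 terminators upstream of attL1 insulate the cassette from read-through transcription from the backbone, and a T7 promoter sits just outside attL2, oriented back toward the insert. The automated annotation labels the insert as a fragment matching Arabidopsis IAA13. This reflects homology among Aux/IAA family members rather than a different gene, since the catalogue record identifies the insert as maize IAA12. The very short hits to lacI, lacZα and Thy1.1 are probably backbone remnants or chance matches, not functional elements.

Aux/IAA proteins are short-lived transcriptional repressors that bind auxin response factors and hold early auxin-responsive genes off when auxin is low. The associated study used a synthetic approach to characterize the maize nuclear auxin response circuit, and this clone serves as a source of ZmIAA12 for transfer into expression vectors for such work. The record does not state which destination vectors or tags were used downstream.
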