Addgene plasmid #188435: pENTR-ZmIAA12
Purpose: Zea Mays Nuclear Auxin Signaling Repressor IAA12
Depositing lab: Britney Moss. Depositing organization: Whitman College. Publication: A Synthetic Approach Allows Rapid Characterization of the Maize Nuclear Auxin Response Circuit. Ramos Baez R, Buckley Y, Yu H, Chen Z, Gallavotti A, Nemhauser JL, Moss BL. Plant Physiol. 2020 Apr;182(4):1713-1722. doi: 10.1104/pp.19.01475. Epub 2020 Mar 2. PubMed 32123041.
Backbone
  Vector backbone: pENTR
  Vector type: Cloning
Growth in bacteria
  Bacterial resistance: Kanamycin, 50 μg/mL
  Growth temperature: 37°C
  Growth strain: DH5alpha
  Copy number: Unknown
Gene/Insert
  Gene/Insert name: Auxin Signaling Repressor IAA12
  Species: Zea Mays
  Cloning method: Gateway Cloning
  Sequencing primers: 5′ GGAAACAGCTATGACCATG
Terms and licenses: Academic/Nonprofit Terms; Industry Terms: Not Available to Industry
How to cite: pENTR-ZmIAA12 was a gift from Britney Moss (Addgene plasmid # 188435 ; http://n2t.net/addgene:188435 ; RRID:Addgene_188435)
